Addgene plasmid #207291: pHCMV_MACV_GPC
Purpose: Mammalian expression of Machupo virus GPC protein
Depositing lab: Feng Zhang. Depositing organization: Broad Institute. Publication: Cell type-specific delivery by modular envelope design. Strebinger D, Frangieh CJ, Friedrich MJ, Faure G, Macrae RK, Zhang F. Nat Commun. 2023 Aug 23;14(1):5141. doi: 10.1038/s41467-023-40788-8. PubMed 37612276.
Backbone
  Vector backbone: pHCMV
  Backbone manufacturer: Clontech
  Backbone size w/o insert (bp): 4764
  Vector type: Mammalian Expression
Growth in bacteria
  Bacterial resistance: Ampicillin, 100 μg/mL
  Growth temperature: 37°C
  Growth strain: NEB Stable
  Copy number: High Copy
Gene/Insert
  Gene/Insert name: MACV_GPC
  Species: Machupo virus
  Insert size (bp): 1488
  Mutation: mammalian codon optimization
  Promoter: CMV promoter
  Cloning method: Restriction Enzyme; 5′ cloning site EcoRI (not destroyed); 3′ cloning site BglII (not destroyed)
Resource information
  A portion of this plasmid was derived from a plasmid made by: synthesis
Terms and licenses: Academic/Nonprofit Terms; Industry Terms: Not Available to Industry
How to cite: pHCMV_MACV_GPC was a gift from Feng Zhang (Addgene plasmid # 207291 ; http://n2t.net/addgene:207291 ; RRID:Addgene_207291)
