[The description below was written by a language model from this plasmid's Addgene catalogue record and pLannotate feature annotations shown in this document.]
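Description:
pHCMV_MACV_GPC is a mammalian expression plasmid built on the pHCMV backbone that drives production of the Machupo virus (MACV) glycoprotein precursor, GPC. It is propagated in E. coli as a high-copy plasmid through a ColE1/pUC-type origin and selected with ampicillin via the β-lactamase gene. The backbone also carries pBluescript-derived remnants: an f1 phage origin, a T7 promoter, fragments of lacZα, lacI and the multiple cloning site, and the lac promoter/operator region. None of these contribute to expression in mammalian cells. No mammalian selection marker is annotated, so the plasmid appears suited to transient transfection.

The expression cassette consists of the human cytomegalovirus immediate-early enhancer and promoter, followed by a rabbit β-globin intron, which generally improves mRNA processing and expression. Next comes the 1,488 bp GPC open reading frame, and the cassette ends with the rabbit β-globin polyadenylation signal. The GPC sequence was synthesized with mammalian codon optimization and cloned between EcoRI and BglII sites, both of which are retained. No epitope tags or reporters are annotated. GPC is the arenavirus envelope precursor, and its G1 subunit mediates attachment to the host transferrin receptor (TFRC), triggering mainly clathrin-mediated uptake of the virion.

The stated purpose is simply mammalian expression of MACV GPC. The associated publication concerns modular envelope design for cell type-specific delivery, which suggests the plasmid supplies an envelope glycoprotein for pseudotyping viral or virus-like particles, although the record does not describe a specific particle system.
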