Features (pLannotate 1.2.2; 16 found; start..end, strand, type, name):
     97..476     +  enhancer       CMV enhancer: human cytomegalovirus immediate early enhancer
    477..680     +  promoter       CMV promoter: human cytomegalovirus (CMV) immediate early promoter
    792..1364    +  intron         β-globin intron: intron from rabbit β-globin gene
   1425..2912    +  CDS            GPC: GLYC_MACHU - Also known as GP-C. Experimental evidence at protein level: Swiss-Prot protein existence level 1. [Glycoprotein G1]: interacts with the host receptor (By similarity). Mediates virus attachment to host TFRC. This attachment induces virion internalization predominantly through clathrin-mediated endocytosis (PubMed:17287727). From Machupo virus (MACV).
   3022..3077    +  polyA_signal   β-globin poly(A) signal: rabbit β-globin polyadenylation signal (Gil and Proudfoot, 1987)
   3459..3475    -  protein_bind   lac operator: The lac repressor binds to the lac operator to inhibit transcription in E. coli. This inhibition can be relieved by adding lactose or isopropyl-β-D-thiogalactopyranoside (IPTG). lac repressor encoded by lacI
   3483..3513    -  promoter       lac promoter: promoter for the E. coli lac operon
   3528..3549    -  protein_bind   CAP binding site: CAP binding activates transcription in the presence of cAMP. E. coli catabolite activator protein
   3562..3654    -  CDS            lacI (fragment): lac repressor; lacI; The lac repressor binds to the lac operator to inhibit transcription in E. coli. This inhibition can be relieved by adding lactose or isopropyl-β-D-thiogalactopyranoside (IPTG).
   3837..4425    -  rep_origin     ori: high-copy-number ColE1/pMB1/pBR322/pUC origin of replication
   4596..5456    -  CDS            AmpR: β-lactamase; bla; confers resistance to ampicillin, carbenicillin, and related antibiotics
   5457..5561    -  promoter       AmpR promoter: bla
   5614..6042    -  rep_origin     f1 ori (sequence partly withheld): f1 bacteriophage origin of replication; arrow indicates direction of (+) strand synthesis
   6047..6202    -  CDS            lacZα (fragment): LacZα fragment of β-galactosidase; lacZ fragment
   6210..6228    +  promoter       T7 promoter: promoter for bacteriophage T7 RNA polymerase
   6237..14      +  misc_feature   MCS (fragment) (across the origin): pBluescript multiple cloning site
>Addgene plasmid #207291 | pHCMV_MACV_GPC | addgene full sequence | sequence record 407401 | Addgene NGS Result
GCGGCCGCTCTAGAGAGCTTGGCCCATTGCATACGTTGTATCCATATCATAATATGTACATTTATATTGG
CTCATGTCCAACATTACCGCCATGTTGACATTGATTATTGACTAGTTATTAATAGTAATCAATTACGGGG
TCATTAGTTCATAGCCCATATATGGAGTTCCGCGTTACATAACTTACGGTAAATGGCCCGCCTGGCTGAC
CGCCCAACGACCCCCGCCCATTGACGTCAATAATGACGTATGTTCCCATAGTAACGCCAATAGGGACTTT
CCATTGACGTCAATGGGTGGAGTATTTACGGTAAACTGCCCACTTGGCAGTACATCAAGTGTATCATATG
CCAAGTACGCCCCCTATTGACGTCAATGACGGTAAATGGCCCGCCTGGCATTATGCCCAGTACATGACCT
TATGGGACTTTCCTACTTGGCAGTACATCTACGTATTAGTCATCGCTATTACCATGGTGATGCGGTTTTG
GCAGTACATCAATGGGCGTGGATAGCGGTTTGACTCACGGGGATTTCCAAGTCTCCACCCCATTGACGTC
AATGGGAGTTTGTTTTGGCACCAAAATCAACGGGACTTTCCAAAATGTCGTAACAACTCCGCCCCATTGA
CGCAAATGGGCGGTAGGCGTGTACGGTGGGAGGTCTATATAAGCAGAGCTCGTTTAGTGAACCGTCAGAT
CGCCTGGACACGCCATCCACGCTGTTTTGACCTCCATAGATGACACCGGGACCGATCCAGCCTCCGGTCG
ACCGATCCTGAGAACTTCAGGGTGAGTTTGGGGACCCTTGATTGTTCTTTCTTTTTCGCTATTGTAAAAT
TCATGTTATATGGAGGGGGCAAAGTTTTCAGGGTGTTGTTTAGAATGGGAAGATGTCCCTTGTATCACCA
TGGACCCTCATGATAATTTTGTTTCTTTCACTTTCTACTCTGTTGACAACCATTGTCTCCTCTTATTTTC
TTTTCATTTTCTGTAACTTTTTCGTTAAACTTTAGCTTGCATTTGTAACGAATTTTTAAATTCACTTTTG
TTTATTTGTCAGATTGTAAGTACTTTCTCTAATCACTTTTTTTTCAAGGCAATCAGGGTATATTATATTG
TACTTCAGCACAGTTTTAGAGAACAATTGTTATAATTAAATGATAAGGTAGAATATTTCTGCATATAAAT
TCTGGCTGGCGTGGAAATATTCTTATTGGTAGAAACAACTACACCCTGGTCATCATCCTGCCTTTCTCTT
TATGGTTACAATGATATACACTGTTTGAGATGAGGATAAAATACTCTGAGTCCAAACCGGGCCCCTCTGC
TAACCATGTTCATGCCTTCTTCTCTTTCCTACAGCTCCTGGGCAACGTGCTGGTTGTTGTGCTGTCTCAT
CATTTTGGCAAAGAATTCGCCACCATGGGACAGCTGATCTCCTTCTTCCAAGAGATCCCCGTCTTTCTGC
AAGAGGCTCTGAATATTGCTCTGGTGGCTGTGTCTCTGATCGCCGTCATCAAGGGAATCATCAACCTCTA
CAAAAGCGGACTGTTCCAGTTCATTTTCTTTCTGCTGCTGGCCGGAAGAAGCTGCAGCGACGGCACATTC
AAGATCGGACTGCACACCGAGTTCCAGTCCGTGACACTCACAATGCAGAGACTGCTGGCCAATCACAGCA
ACGAACTGCCTTCTCTGTGCATGCTCAACAACAGCTTCTACTACATGAGGGGCGGCGTGAACACCTTTCT
GATCAGAGTGTCCGACATCTCCGTGCTCATGAAGGAGTACGACGTGTCCATCTACGAACCCGAGGATCTG
GGCAACTGCCTCAATAAAAGCGATAGCAGCTGGGCCATTCACTGGTTCAGCAATGCTCTGGGCCACGACT
GGCTGATGGATCCTCCCATGCTGTGTAGAAACAAGACCAAGAAGGAGGGCTCCAACATCCAGTTCAACAT
CAGCAAAGCCGACGACGCCAGAGTCTACGGCAAGAAAATTAGAAATGGCATGAGGCATCTGTTCAGAGGC
TTCCACGACCCTTGCGAAGAGGGAAAGGTCTGCTACCTCACCATTAATCAGTGCGGCGACCCTAGCAGCT
TCGACTACTGCGGCGTGAACCATCTGAGCAAGTGCCAGTTCGACCACGTGAACACACTGCACTTTCTCGT
GAGGTCCAAGACCCACCTCAACTTTGAGAGGTCTCTGAAGGCCTTCTTTTCTTGGTCTCTGACCGATAGC
AGCGGAAAGGACATGCCCGGCGGCTATTGCCTCGAGGAGTGGATGCTGATCGCCGCTAAAATGAAGTGCT
TCGGCAACACAGCTGTGGCCAAATGCAACCAGAATCACGACTCCGAGTTTTGCGACATGCTGAGACTGTT
CGACTACAACAAGAACGCCATTAAAACACTGAACGATGAATCCAAGAAGGAGATCAATCTGCTCAGCCAG
ACAGTCAATGCTCTGATCAGCGACAATCTGCTGATGAAGAACAAGATCAAGGAACTGATGAGCATCCCCT
ACTGTAACTATACAAAGTTCTGGTACGTCAATCATACACTGACCGGCCAACACACACTCCCTAGATGCTG
GCTCATCAGAAATGGCTCCTACCTCAACACAAGCGAGTTCAGAAATGACTGGATTCTCGAGTCCGATCAC
CTCATCAGCGAGATGCTGTCCAAAGAGTATGCCGAGAGGCAAGGCAAAACCCCCATCACACTGGTCGACA
TCTGCTTTTGGAGCACCATCTTCTTCACAGCCTCTCTGTTTCTGCATCTGGTGGGCATCCCCACACATAG
ACATCTGAAGGGAGAGGCTTGCCCTCTGCCCCACAAGCTGGACAGCTTCGGAGGCTGTAGATGCGGCAAG
TACCCTAGGCTGAAGAAGCCCACCATCTGGCACAAGAGGCATTGATGTCTTCCTGGAGCTCCAGTCATTG
ACTATAACGTCTCAGATCTTTTTCCCTCTGCCAAAAATTATGGGGACATCATGAAGCCCCTTGAGCATCT
GACTTCTGGCTAATAAAGGAAATTTATTTTCATTGCAATAGTGTGTTGGAATTTTTTGTGTCTCTCACTC
GGAAGGACATATGGGAGGGCAAATCATTTAAAACATCAGAATGAGTATTTGGTTTAGAGTTTGGCAACAT
ATGCCCATATGCTGGCTGCCATGAACAAAGGTTGGCTATAAAGAGGTCATCAGTATATGAAACAGCCCCC
TGCTGTCCATTCCTTATTCCATAGAAAAGCCTTGACTTGAGGTTAGATTTTTTTTATATTTTGTTTTGTG
TTATTTTTTTCTTTAACATCCCTAAAATTTTCCTTACATGTTTTACTAGCCAGATTTTTCCTCCTCTCCT
GACTACTCCCAGTCATAGCTGTCCCTCTTCTCTTATGGAGATCCCTCGACGGATCGGCCGCAATTCGTAA
TCATGTCATAGCTGTTTCCTGTGTGAAATTGTTATCCGCTCACAATTCCACACAACATACGAGCCGGAAG
CATAAAGTGTAAAGCCTGGGGTGCCTAATGAGTGAGCTAACTCACATTAATTGCGTTGCGCTCACTGCCC
GCTTTCCAGTCGGGAAACCTGTCGTGCCAGCTGCATTAATGAATCGGCCAACGCGCGGGGAGAGGCGGTT
TGCGTATTGGGCGCTCTTCCGCTTCCTCGCTCACTGACTCGCTGCGCTCGGTCGTTCGGCTGCGGCGAGC
GGTATCAGCTCACTCAAAGGCGGTAATACGGTTATCCACAGAATCAGGGGATAACGCAGGAAAGAACATG
TGAGCAAAAGGCCAGCAAAAGGCCAGGAACCGTAAAAAGGCCGCGTTGCTGGCGTTTTTCCATAGGCTCC
GCCCCCCTGACGAGCATCACAAAAATCGACGCTCAAGTCAGAGGTGGCGAAACCCGACAGGACTATAAAG
ATACCAGGCGTTTCCCCCTGGAAGCTCCCTCGTGCGCTCTCCTGTTCCGACCCTGCCGCTTACCGGATAC
CTGTCCGCCTTTCTCCCTTCGGGAAGCGTGGCGCTTTCTCATAGCTCACGCTGTAGGTATCTCAGTTCGG
TGTAGGTCGTTCGCTCCAAGCTGGGCTGTGTGCACGAACCCCCCGTTCAGCCCGACCGCTGCGCCTTATC
CGGTAACTATCGTCTTGAGTCCAACCCGGTAAGACACGACTTATCGCCACTGGCAGCAGCCACTGGTAAC
AGGATTAGCAGAGCGAGGTATGTAGGCGGTGCTACAGAGTTCTTGAAGTGGTGGCCTAACTACGGCTACA
CTAGAAGAACAGTATTTGGTATCTGCGCTCTGCTGAAGCCAGTTACCTTCGGAAAAAGAGTTGGTAGCTC
TTGATCCGGCAAACAAACCACCGCTGGTAGCGGTGGTTTTTTTGTTTGCAAGCAGCAGATTACGCGCAGA
AAAAAAGGATCTCAAGAAGATCCTTTGATCTTTTCTACGGGGTCTGACGCTCAGTGGAACGAAAACTCAC
GTTAAGGGATTTTGGTCATGAGATTATCAAAAAGGATCTTCACCTAGATCCTTTTAAATTAAAAATGAAG
TTTTAAATCAATCTAAAGTATATATGAGTAAACTTGGTCTGACAGTTACCAATGCTTAATCAGTGAGGCA
CCTATCTCAGCGATCTGTCTATTTCGTTCATCCATAGTTGCCTGACTCCCCGTCGTGTAGATAACTACGA
TACGGGAGGGCTTACCATCTGGCCCCAGTGCTGCAATGATACCGCGAGACCCACGCTCACCGGCACCAGA
TTTATCAGCAATAAACCAGCCAGCCGGAAGGGCCGAGCGCAGAAGTGGTCCTGCAACTTTATCCGCCTCC
ATCCAGTCTATTAATTGTTGCCGGGAAGCTAGAGTAAGTAGTTCGCCAGTTAATAGTTTGCGCAACGTTG
TTGCCATTGCTACAGGCATCGTGGTGTCACGCTCGTCGTTTGGTATGGCTTCATTCAGCTCCGGTTCCCA
ACGATCAAGGCGAGTTACATGATCCCCCATGTTGTGCAAAAAAGCGGTTAGCTCCTTCGGTCCTCCGATC
GTTGTCAGAAGTAAGTTGGCCGCAGTGTTATCACTCATGGTTATGGCAGCACTGCATAATTCTCTTACTG
TCATGCCATCCGTAAGATGCTTTTCTGTGACTGGTGAGTACTCAACCAAGTCATTCTGAGAATAGTGTAT
GCGGCGACCGAGTTGCTCTTGCCCGGCGTCAATACGGGATAATACCGCGCCACATAGCAGAACTTTAAAA
GTGCTCATCATTGGAAAACGTTCTTCGGGGCGAAAACTCTCAAGGATCTTACCGCTGTTGAGATCCAGTT
CGATGTAACCCACTCGTGCACCCAACTGATCTTCAGCATCTTTTACTTTCACCAGCGTTTCTGGGTGAGC
AAAAACAGGAAGGCAAAATGCCGCAAAAAAGGGAATAAGGGCGACACGGAAATGTTGAATACTCATACTC
TTCCTTTTTCAATATTATTGAAGCATTTATCAGGGTTATTGTCTCATGAGCGGATACATATTTGAATGTA
TTTAGAAAAATAAACAAATAGGGGTTCCGCGCACATTTCCCCGAAAAGTGCCACCTAAATTGTAAGCGTT
AATATTTTGTTAAAATTCGCGTTAAATTTTTGTTAAATCAGCTCATTTTTTAACCAATAGGCCGAAATCG
GCAAAATCCCTTATAAATCAAAAGAATAGACCGAGATAGGGT
[37 nt withheld, positions 5713-5749]
AAAGAACGTGGACTCCAACGTCAAAGG
[49 nt withheld, positions 5777-5825]
T
[91 nt withheld, positions 5827-5917]
G
[124 nt withheld, positions 5919-6042]
CCCATTCGCCATTCAGGCTGCGCAACTGTTGGGAAGGGCGATCGGTGCGGGCCTCTTCGCTATTACGCCA
GCTGGCGAAAGGGGGATGTGCTGCAAGGCGATTAAGTTGGGTAACGCCAGGGTTTTCCCAGTCACGACGT
TGTAAAACGACGGCCAGTGAGCGCGCGTAATACGACTCACTATAGGGCGAATTGGAGCTCCACCGCGGTG
